Addgene plasmid #51790: pExp_CAG:EBFP2
Purpose: Constitutively expresses blue fluorescent protein, EBFP2
Depositing lab: Ron Weiss. Publication: Accurate Predictions of Genetic Circuit Behavior from Part Characterization and Modular Composition. Davidsohn N, Beal J, Kiani S, Adler A, Yaman F, Li Y, Xie Z, Weiss R. ACS Synth Biol. 2014 Nov 17. 10.1021/sb500263b PubMed 25369267.
Backbone
  Vector backbone: pZDONOR 5-6
  Vector type: Mammalian Expression, Synthetic Biology
Growth in bacteria
  Bacterial resistance: Ampicillin, 100 μg/mL
  Growth temperature: 37°C
  Growth strain: DH10B
  Copy number: High Copy
Gene/Insert
  Gene/Insert name: EBFP2
  Species: Synthetic
  Promoter: CAG
  Cloning method: Gateway Cloning
  Sequencing primers: 5′ pCAGGS5; 3′ Bglob-pA-R
Terms and licenses: Academic/Nonprofit Terms; Industry Terms: Not Available to Industry
How to cite: pExp_CAG:EBFP2 was a gift from Ron Weiss (Addgene plasmid # 51790 ; http://n2t.net/addgene:51790 ; RRID:Addgene_51790)
