[The description below was written by a language model from this plasmid's Addgene catalogue record and pLannotate feature annotations shown in this document.]
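Description:
pExp_CAG:EBFP2 is a mammalian expression plasmid of about 8.8 kb, built on the pZDONOR 5-6 backbone for synthetic biology work, that constitutively expresses the blue fluorescent protein EBFP2. It is maintained in E. coli through a high-copy ColE1/pUC-type origin and selected with ampicillin via the β-lactamase gene. An f1 origin is also present, together with pBluescript-derived remnants such as lacZα and lacI fragments, lac promoter/operator elements, and T7 and T3 promoters, which have no role in the mammalian payload.

The expression unit was assembled by Gateway recombination, and the residual att sites show its modular layout. An attB4 site precedes the CAG promoter, which consists of the CMV immediate-early enhancer, the chicken β-actin promoter and a chimeric β-actin/β-globin intron. An attB1 site joins the promoter to the EBFP2 coding sequence, and attB2 follows it. Transcription ends at a rabbit β-globin polyadenylation signal; the short annotated HBB fragment just upstream of it is probably part of that globin 3′ region rather than an expressed product. EBFP2 is a rapidly maturing, monomeric blue fluorescent protein derived from Aequorea victoria GFP.

The cassette sits between left and right homology arms from the human AAVS1 locus (intron 1 of PPP1R12C), with a splice acceptor just downstream of the left arm. This suggests the backbone is a donor for targeted integration at that safe-harbour site, although the record itself states only constitutive EBFP2 expression as the purpose. The region between the splice acceptor and the end of the sequence is unannotated. The plasmid comes from a study on predicting genetic circuit behaviour from characterized parts, where a constitutive fluorescent reporter of this kind could plausibly serve as a transfection marker or reference signal.
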