Features (pLannotate 1.2.2; 31 found; start..end, strand, type, name):
      1..21      +  protein_bind   attB4: mutant version of attB; core recombination site for the Gateway® BP reaction BP Clonase™
     47..123     -  CDS            lacZα (fragment): LacZα fragment of β-galactosidase; lacZ fragment
    126..144     +  promoter       T7 promoter: promoter for bacteriophage T7 RNA polymerase
    175..191     +  misc_feature   MCS (fragment): pBluescript multiple cloning site
    191..557     +  enhancer       CMV enhancer: human cytomegalovirus immediate early enhancer
    560..835     +  promoter       chicken β-actin promoter: No description available
    842..1851    +  intron         chimeric intron: chimera between introns from chicken β-actin and rabbit β-globin
   1911..1931    +  protein_bind   attB1: mutant version of attB; core recombination site for the Gateway® BP reaction BP Clonase™
   1939..2655    +  CDS            EBFP2: EBFP2 is a basic (constitutively fluorescent) blue fluorescent protein published in 2007, derived from Aequorea victoria. It is reported to be a rapidly-maturing monomer with moderate acid sensitivity.
   2660..2684    -  protein_bind   attB2: mutant version of attB; recombination site for the Gateway® BP reaction BP Clonase™
   2688..2768    +  CDS            HBB (fragment): HBB_PONPY - Experimental evidence at transcript level: Swiss-Prot protein existence level 2. Involved in oxygen transport from the lung to the various peripheral tissues. From Pongo pygmaeus (Bornean orangutan).
   2839..2894    +  polyA_signal   β-globin poly(A) signal: rabbit β-globin polyadenylation signal (Gil and Proudfoot, 1987)
   3279..3295    -  protein_bind   lac operator: The lac repressor binds to the lac operator to inhibit transcription in E. coli. This inhibition can be relieved by adding lactose or isopropyl-β-D-thiogalactopyranoside (IPTG). lac repressor encoded by lacI
   3303..3333    -  promoter       lac promoter: promoter for the E. coli lac operon
   3348..3369    -  protein_bind   CAP binding site: CAP binding activates transcription in the presence of cAMP. E. coli catabolite activator protein
   3382..3421    -  CDS            lacI (fragment): lac repressor; lacI; The lac repressor binds to the lac operator to inhibit transcription in E. coli. This inhibition can be relieved by adding lactose or isopropyl-β-D-thiogalactopyranoside (IPTG).
   3542..4378    +  misc_feature   HA-R: right homology arm from the adeno-associated virus integration site (AAVS1) within intron 1 of the human PPP1R12C gene
   4379..4395    -  misc_feature   MCS (fragment): pBluescript multiple cloning site
   4408..4426    -  promoter       T3 promoter: promoter for bacteriophage T3 RNA polymerase
   4471..4487    -  protein_bind   lac operator: The lac repressor binds to the lac operator to inhibit transcription in E. coli. This inhibition can be relieved by adding lactose or isopropyl-β-D-thiogalactopyranoside (IPTG). lac repressor encoded by lacI
   4495..4525    -  promoter       lac promoter: promoter for the E. coli lac operon
   4540..4561    -  protein_bind   CAP binding site: CAP binding activates transcription in the presence of cAMP. E. coli catabolite activator protein
   4574..4666    -  CDS            lacI (fragment): lac repressor; lacI; The lac repressor binds to the lac operator to inhibit transcription in E. coli. This inhibition can be relieved by adding lactose or isopropyl-β-D-thiogalactopyranoside (IPTG).
   4849..5437    -  rep_origin     ori: high-copy-number ColE1/pMB1/pBR322/pUC origin of replication
   5608..6468    -  CDS            AmpR: β-lactamase; bla; confers resistance to ampicillin, carbenicillin, and related antibiotics
   6469..6573    -  promoter       AmpR promoter: bla
   6626..7054    -  rep_origin     f1 ori (sequence partly withheld): f1 bacteriophage origin of replication; arrow indicates direction of (+) strand synthesis
   7059..7214    -  CDS            lacZα (fragment): LacZα fragment of β-galactosidase; lacZ fragment
   7222..7240    +  promoter       T7 promoter: promoter for bacteriophage T7 RNA polymerase
   7255..8058    +  misc_feature   HA-L: left homology arm from the adeno-associated virus integration site (AAVS1) within intron 1 of the human PPP1R12C gene
   8137..8162    +  misc_feature   SA: splice acceptor site
>Addgene plasmid #51790 | pExp_CAG:EBFP2 | depositor full sequence | sequence record 125064 | pExp_CAG:EBFP2 sequence 8833 bps
CAACTTTGTATAGAAAAGTTGGCTCCGAATTTCTCGAGTTAATTAAATGTGCTGCAAGGCGATTAAGTTG
GGTAACGCCAGGGTTTTCCCAGTCACGACGTTGTAAAACGACGGCCAGTGAATTGTAATACGACTCACTA
TAGGGCGAATTGGAGCTAGGCCTACGTAGCGCGCGAGCTCCACCGCGGTGGACTAGTTATTAATAGTAAT
CAATTACGGGGTCATTAGTTCATAGCCCATATATGGAGTTCCGCGTTACATAACTTACGGTAAATGGCCC
GCCTGGCTGACCGCCCAACGACCCCCGCCCATTGACGTCAATAATGACGTATGTTCCCATAGTAACGCCA
ATAGGGACTTTCCATTGACGTCAATGGGTGGACTATTTACGGTAAACTGCCCACTTGGCAGTACATCAAG
TGTATCATATGCCAAGTACGCCCCCTATTGACGTCAATGACGGTAAATGGCCCGCCTGGCATTATGCCCA
GTACATGACCTTATGGGACTTTCCTACTTGGCAGTACATCTACGTATTAGTCATCGCTATTACCATGGGT
CGAGGTGAGCCCCACGTTCTGCTTCACTCTCCCCATCTCCCCCCCCTCCCCACCCCCAATTTTGTATTTA
TTTATTTTTTAATTATTTTGTGCAGCGATGGGGGCGGGGGGGGGGGGGGCGCGCGCCAGGCGGGGCGGGG
CGGGGCGAGGGGCGGGGCGGGGCGAGGCGGAGAGGTGCGGCGGCAGCCAATCAGAGCGGCGCGCTCCGAA
AGTTTCCTTTTATGGCGAGGCGGCGGCGGCGGCGGCCCTATAAAAAGCGAAGCGCGCGGCGGGCGGGAGT
CGAGTCGCTGCGTTGCCTTCGCCCCGTGCCCCGCTCCGCGCCGCCTCGCGCCGCCCGCCCCGGCTCTGAC
TGACCGCGTTACTCCCACAGGTGAGCGGGCGGGACGGCCCTTCTCCTCCGGGCTGTAATTAGCGCTTGGT
TTAATGACGGCTCGTTTCTTTTCTGTGGCTGCGTGAAAGCCTTAAAGGGCTCCGGGAGGGCCCTTTGTGC
GGGGGGGAGCGGCTCGGGGGGTGCGTGCGTGTGTGTGTGCGTGGGGAGCGCCGCGTGCGGCCCGCGCTGC
CCGGCGGCTGTGAGCGCTGCGGGCGCGGCGCGGGGCTTTGTGCGCTCCGCGTGTGCGCGAGGGGAGCGCG
GCCGGGGGCGGTGCCCCGCGGTGCGGGGGGGCTGCGAGGGGAACAAAGGCTGCGTGCGGGGTGTGTGCGT
GGGGGGGTGAGCAGGGGGTGTGGGCGCGGCGGTCGGGCTGTAACCCCCCCCTGCACCCCCCTCCCCGAGT
TGCTGAGCACGGCCCGGCTTCGGGTGCGGGGCTCCGTGCGGGGCGTGGCGCGGGGCTCGCCGTGCCGGGC
GGGGGGTGGCGGCAGGTGGGGGTGCCGGGCGGGGCGGGGCCGCCTCGGGCCGGGGAGGGCTCGGGGGAGG
GGCGCGGCGGCCCCGGAGCGCCGGCGGCTGTCGAGGCGCGGCGAGCCGCAGCCATTGCCTTTTATGGTAA
TCGTGCGAGAGGGCGCAGGGACTTCCTTTGTCCCAAATCTGGCGGAGCCGAAATCTGGGAGGCGCCGCCG
CACCCCCTCTAGCGGGCGCGGGGCGAAGCGGTGCGGCGCCGGCAGGAAGGAAATGGGCGGGGAGGGCCTT
CGTGCGTCGCCGCGCCGCCGTCCCCTTCTCCCTCTCCAGCCTCGGGGCTGTCCGCGGGGGGACGGCTGCC
TTCGGGGGGGACGGGGCAGGGCGGGGTTCGGCTTCTGGCGTGTGACCGGCGGCTCTAGAGCCTCTGCTAA
CCATGTTCATGCCTTCTTCTTTTTCCTACAGCTCCTGGGCAACGTGCTGGTTATTGTGCTGTCTCATCAT
TTTGGCAAAGAATTCGACCCCAAGTTTGTACAAAAAAGCAGCGCCACCATGGTGAGCAAGGGCGAGGAGC
TGTTCACCGGGGTGGTGCCCATCCTGGTCGAGCTGGACGGCGACGTAAACGGCCACAAGTTCAGCGTGAG
GGGCGAGGGCGAGGGCGATGCCACCAACGGCAAGCTGACCCTGAAGTTCATCTGCACCACCGGCAAGCTG
CCCGTGCCCTGGCCCACCCTCGTGACCACCCTGAGCCACGGCGTGCAGTGCTTCGCCCGCTACCCCGACC
ACATGAAGCAGCACGACTTCTTCAAGTCCGCCATGCCCGAAGGCTACGTCCAGGAGCGCACCATCTTCTT
CAAGGACGACGGCACCTACAAGACCCGCGCCGAGGTGAAGTTCGAGGGCGACACCCTAGTGAACCGCATC
GAGCTGAAGGGCGTCGACTTCAAGGAGGACGGCAACATCCTGGGGCACAAGCTGGAGTACAACTTCAACA
GCCACAACATCTATATCATGGCCGTCAAGCAGAAGAACGGCATCAAGGTGAACTTCAAGATCCGCCACAA
CGTGGAGGACGGCAGCGTGCAGCTCGCCGACCACTACCAGCAGAACACCCCCATCGGCGACGGCCCCGTG
CTGCTGCCCGACAGCCACTACCTGAGCACCCAGTCCGTGCTGAGCAAAGACCCCAACGAGAAGCGCGATC
ACATGGTCCTGCTGGAGTTCCGCACCGCCGCCGGGATCACTCTCGGCATGGACGAGCTGTACAAGTAATA
CCCAGCTTTCTTGTACAAAGTGGTACGCGTGAATTCACTCCTCAGGTGCAGGCTGCCTATCAGAAGGTGG
TGGCTGGTGTGGCCAATGCCCTGGCTCACAAATACCACTGAGATCTTTTTCCCTCTGCCAAAAATTATGG
GGACATCATGAAGCCCCTTGAGCATCTGACTTCTGGCTAATAAAGGAAATTTATTTTCATTGCAATAGTG
TGTTGGAATTTTTTGTGTCTCTCACTCGGAAGGACATATGGGAGGGCAAATCATTTAAAACATCAGAATG
AGTATTTGGTTTAGAGTTTGGCAACATATGCCCATATGCTGGCTGCCATGAACAAAGGTTGGCTATAAAG
AGGTCATCAGTATATGAAACAGCCCCCTGCTGTCCATTCCTTATTCCATAGAAAAGCCTTGACTTGAGGT
TAGATTTTTTTTATATTTTGTTTTGTGTTATTTTTTTCTTTAACATCCCTAAAATTTTCCTTACATGTTT
TACTAGCCAGATTTTTCCTCCTCTCCTGACTACTCCCAGTCATAGCTGTCCCTCTTCTCTTATGGAGATC
CCTCGACCTGCAGCCCAAGCTTGGCGTAATCATGGTCATAGCTGTTTCCTGTGTGAAATTGTTATCCGCT
CACAATTCCACACAACATACGAGCCGGAAGCATAAAGTGTAAAGCCTGGGGTGCCTAATGAGTGAGCTAA
CTCACATTAATTGCGTTGCGCTCACTGCCCGCTTTCCAGTCGGGAAACCTGTCGTGCCAGCGGATCGACA
GTACTAAGCTTGGTAGATAAGTTGATTTAGCCATAAAATATTGTTTCCGTGACCCCTTAATTAATAGGGA
TAACAGGGTAATCTCGAGGTTTAAACGTCGACGCGGCCGCTACTAGGGACAGGATTGGTGACAGAAAAGC
CCCATCCTTAGGCCTCCTCCTTCCTAGTCTCCTGATATTGGGTCTAACCCCCACCTCCTGTTAGGCAGAT
TCCTTATCTGGTGACACACCCCCATTTCCTGGAGCCATCTCTCTCCTTGCCAGAACCTCTAAGGTTTGCT
TACGATGGAGCCAGAGAGGATCCTGGGAGGGAGAGCTTGGCAGGGGGTGGGAGGGAAGGGGGGGATGCGT
GACCTGCCCGGTTCTCAGTGGCCACCCTGCGCTACCCTCTCCCAGAACCTGAGCTGCTCTGACGCGGCTG
TCTGGTGCGTTTCACTGATCCTGGTGCTGCAGCTTCCTTACACTTCCCAAGAGGAGAAGCAGTTTGGAAA
AACAAAATCAGAATAAGTTGGTCCTGAGTTCTAACTTTGGCTCTTCACCTTTCTAGTCCCCAATTTATAT
TGTTCCTCCGTGCGTCAGTTTTACCTGTGAGATAAGGCCAGTAGCCAGCCCCGTCCTGGCAGGGCTGTGG
TGAGGAGGGGGGTGTCCGTGTGGAAAACTCCCTTTGTGAGAATGGTGCGTCCTAGGTGTTCACCAGGTCG
TGGCCGCCTCTACTCCCTTTCTCTTTCTCCATCCTTCTTTCCTTAAAGAGTCCCCAGTGCTATCTGGGAC
ATATTCCTCCGCCCAGAGCAGGGTCCCGCTTCCCTAAGGCCCTGCTCTGGGCTTCTGGGTTTGAGTCCTT
GGCAAGCCCAGGAGAGGCGCTCAGGCTTCCCTGTCCCCCTTCCTCGTCCACCATCTCATGCCCCTGGCTC
TCCTGCCCCTTCCCTACAGGGGTTCCTGGCTCTGCTCTCCACCGCGGTGGAGCTCCAGCTTTTGTTCCCT
TTAGTGAGGGTTAATTGCGCGCTTGGCGTAATCATGGTCATAGCTGTTTCCTGTGTGAAATTGTTATCCG
CTCACAATTCCACACAACATACGAGCCGGAAGCATAAAGTGTAAAGCCTGGGGTGCCTAATGAGTGAGCT
AACTCACATTAATTGCGTTGCGCTCACTGCCCGCTTTCCAGTCGGGAAACCTGTCGTGCCAGCTGCATTA
ATGAATCGGCCAACGCGCGGGGAGAGGCGGTTTGCGTATTGGGCGCTCTTCCGCTTCCTCGCTCACTGAC
TCGCTGCGCTCGGTCGTTCGGCTGCGGCGAGCGGTATCAGCTCACTCAAAGGCGGTAATACGGTTATCCA
CAGAATCAGGGGATAACGCAGGAAAGAACATGTGAGCAAAAGGCCAGCAAAAGGCCAGGAACCGTAAAAA
GGCCGCGTTGCTGGCGTTTTTCCATAGGCTCCGCCCCCCTGACGAGCATCACAAAAATCGACGCTCAAGT
CAGAGGTGGCGAAACCCGACAGGACTATAAAGATACCAGGCGTTTCCCCCTGGAAGCTCCCTCGTGCGCT
CTCCTGTTCCGACCCTGCCGCTTACCGGATACCTGTCCGCCTTTCTCCCTTCGGGAAGCGTGGCGCTTTC
TCATAGCTCACGCTGTAGGTATCTCAGTTCGGTGTAGGTCGTTCGCTCCAAGCTGGGCTGTGTGCACGAA
CCCCCCGTTCAGCCCGACCGCTGCGCCTTATCCGGTAACTATCGTCTTGAGTCCAACCCGGTAAGACACG
ACTTATCGCCACTGGCAGCAGCCACTGGTAACAGGATTAGCAGAGCGAGGTATGTAGGCGGTGCTACAGA
GTTCTTGAAGTGGTGGCCTAACTACGGCTACACTAGAAGAACAGTATTTGGTATCTGCGCTCTGCTGAAG
CCAGTTACCTTCGGAAAAAGAGTTGGTAGCTCTTGATCCGGCAAACAAACCACCGCTGGTAGCGGTGGTT
TTTTTGTTTGCAAGCAGCAGATTACGCGCAGAAAAAAAGGATCTCAAGAAGATCCTTTGATCTTTTCTAC
GGGGTCTGACGCTCAGTGGAACGAAAACTCACGTTAAGGGATTTTGGTCATGAGATTATCAAAAAGGATC
TTCACCTAGATCCTTTTAAATTAAAAATGAAGTTTTAAATCAATCTAAAGTATATATGAGTAAACTTGGT
CTGACAGTTACCAATGCTTAATCAGTGAGGCACCTATCTCAGCGATCTGTCTATTTCGTTCATCCATAGT
TGCCTGACTCCCCGTCGTGTAGATAACTACGATACGGGAGGGCTTACCATCTGGCCCCAGTGCTGCAATG
ATACCGCGAGACCCACGCTCACCGGCTCCAGATTTATCAGCAATAAACCAGCCAGCCGGAAGGGCCGAGC
GCAGAAGTGGTCCTGCAACTTTATCCGCCTCCATCCAGTCTATTAATTGTTGCCGGGAAGCTAGAGTAAG
TAGTTCGCCAGTTAATAGTTTGCGCAACGTTGTTGCCATTGCTACAGGCATCGTGGTGTCACGCTCGTCG
TTTGGTATGGCTTCATTCAGCTCCGGTTCCCAACGATCAAGGCGAGTTACATGATCCCCCATGTTGTGCA
AAAAAGCGGTTAGCTCCTTCGGTCCTCCGATCGTTGTCAGAAGTAAGTTGGCCGCAGTGTTATCACTCAT
GGTTATGGCAGCACTGCATAATTCTCTTACTGTCATGCCATCCGTAAGATGCTTTTCTGTGACTGGTGAG
TACTCAACCAAGTCATTCTGAGAATAGTGTATGCGGCGACCGAGTTGCTCTTGCCCGGCGTCAATACGGG
ATAATACCGCGCCACATAGCAGAACTTTAAAAGTGCTCATCATTGGAAAACGTTCTTCGGGGCGAAAACT
CTCAAGGATCTTACCGCTGTTGAGATCCAGTTCGATGTAACCCACTCGTGCACCCAACTGATCTTCAGCA
TCTTTTACTTTCACCAGCGTTTCTGGGTGAGCAAAAACAGGAAGGCAAAATGCCGCAAAAAAGGGAATAA
GGGCGACACGGAAATGTTGAATACTCATACTCTTCCTTTTTCAATATTATTGAAGCATTTATCAGGGTTA
TTGTCTCATGAGCGGATACATATTTGAATGTATTTAGAAAAATAAACAAATAGGGGTTCCGCGCACATTT
CCCCGAAAAGTGCCACCTAAATTGTAAGCGTTAATATTTTGTTAAAATTCGCGTTAAATTTTTGTTAAAT
CAGCTCATTTTTTAACCAATAGGCCGAAATCGGCAAAATCCCTTATAAATCAAAAGAATAGACCGAGATA
GGGT
[37 nt withheld, positions 6725-6761]
AAAGAACGTGGACTCCAACGTCAAAGG
[49 nt withheld, positions 6789-6837]
T
[91 nt withheld, positions 6839-6929]
G
[124 nt withheld, positions 6931-7054]
CCCATTCGCCATTCAGGCTGCGCAACTGTTGGGAAGGGCGATCGGTGCGGGCCTCTTCGCTATTACGCCA
GCTGGCGAAAGGGGGATGTGCTGCAAGGCGATTAAGTTGGGTAACGCCAGGGTTTTCCCAGTCACGACGT
TGTAAAACGACGGCCAGTGAGCGCGCGTAATACGACTCACTATAGGGCGAATTGGGTACCTGCTTTCTCT
GACCAGCATTCTCTCCCCTGGGCCTGTGCCGCTTTCTGTCTGCAGCTTGTGGCCTGGGTCACCTCTACGG
CTGGCCCAGATCCTTCCCTGCCGCCTCCTTCAGGTTCCGTCTTCCTCCACTCCCTCTTCCCCTTGCTCTC
TGCTGTGTTGCTGCCCAAGGATGCTCTTTCCGGAGCACTTCCTTCTCGGCGCTGCACCACGTGATGTCCT
CTGAGCGGATCCTCCCCGTGTCTGGGTCCTCTCCGGGCATCTCTCCTCCCTCACCCAACCCCATGCCGTC
TTCACTCGCTGGGTTCCCTTTTCCTTCTCCTTCTGGGGCCTGTGCCATCTCTCGTTTCTTAGGATGGCCT
TCTCCGACGGATGTCTCCCTTGCGTCCCGCCTCCCCTTCTTGTAGGCCTGCATCATCACCGTTTTTCTGG
ACAACCCCAAAGTACCCCGTCTCCCTGGCTTTAGCCACCTCTCCATCCTCTTGCTTTCTTTGCCTGGACA
CCCCGTTCTCCTGTGGATTCGGGTCACCTCTCACTCCTTTCATTTGGGCAGCTCCCCTACCCCCCTTACC
TCTCTAGTCTGTGCTAGCTCTTCCAGCCCCCTGTCATGGCATCTTCCAGGGGTCCGAGAGCTCAGCTAGT
CTTCTTCCTCCAACCCGGGCCCCTATGTCCACTTCAGGACAGCATGTTTGCTGCCTCCAGGGATCCTGTG
TCCCCGAGCTGGGACCACCTTATATTCCCAGGGCCGGTTAATGTGGCTCTGGTTCTGGGTACTTTTATCT
GTCCCCTCCACCCCACAGTGGGGCAAGCTTATTACCCTGTTATCCCTAACCGGTTGCTTGCAAAAGCAGT
AATTGGAAAGCACTCTCAAAGAATCCAAGCTTCTGACCTCTTCTCTTCCTCCCACAGGGCCTCGAGACAA
TTGCATCGATGGTACCAGTGAAAGTCTGCAATGAATTCGAGTTGGCGCGCCTGTCATTCTAAATCTCTCT
TTCAGCCTAAAGCTTTTTCCCCGTATCCCCCCAGGTGTCTGCAGGCTCAAAGAGCAGCGAGAAGCGTTCA
GAGGAAAGCGATCCCGTGCCACCTTCCCCGTGCCCGGGCTGTCCCCGCACGCTGCCGGCTCGGGGATGCG
GGGGGAGCGCCGGACCGGAGCGGAGCCCCGGGCGGCTCGCTGCTGCCCCCTAGCGGGGGAGGGACGTAAT
TACATCCCTGGGGGCTTTGGGAGGGGGCTGTCCCCGTGAGCTCCCAGGCGCGCCTGTCATTCTAAATCTC
TCTTTCAGCCTAAAGCTTTTTCCCCGTATCCCCCCAGGTGTCTGCAGGCTCAAAGAGCAGCGAGAAGCGT
TCAGAGGAAAGCGATCCCGTGCCACCTTCCCCGTGCCCGGGCTGTCCCCGCACGCTGCCGGCTCGGGGAT
GCGGGGGGAGCGCCGGACCGGAGCGGAGCCCCGGGCGGCTCGCTGCTGCCCCCTAGCGGGGGAGGGACGT
AATTACATCCCTGGGGGCTTTGGGGGGGGGCTGTCCCCGTGAGCTCCCAGGCGCGCCAACTCGGTACCGT
ATCGATGTCGACGTTAACGCTAGTGATAT
