>Addgene plasmid #51790 | pExp_CAG:EBFP2 | addgene partial sequence | sequence record 103509 | Bglob-pA-R 5'-ttttggcagagggaaaaaga-3'
CCACCACCTTCTGATAGGCAGCCTGCACCTGAGGAGTGAATTCACGCGTACCACTTTGTACAAGAAAGCT
GGGTATTACTTGTACAGCTCGTCCATGCCGAGAGTGATCCCGGCGGCGGTGCGGAACTCCAGCAGGACCA
TGTGATCGCGCTTCTCGTTGGGGTCTTTGCTCAGCACGGACTGGGTGCTCAGGTAGTGGCTGTCGGGCAG
CAGCACGGGGCCGTCGCCGATGGGGGTGTTCTGCTGGTAGTGGTCGGCGAGCTGCACGCTGCCGTCCTCC
ACGTTGTGGCGGATCTTGAAGTTCACCTTGATGCCGTTCTTCTGCTTGACGGCCATGATATAGATGTTGT
GGCTGTTGAAGTTGTACTCCAGCTTGTGCCCCAGGATGTTGCCGTCCTCCTTGAAGTCGACGCCCTTCAG
CTCGATGCGGTTCACTAGGGTGTCGCCCTCGAACTTCACCTCGGCGCGGGTCTTGTAGGTGCCGTCGTCC
TTGAAGAAGATGGTGCGCTCCTGGACGTAGCCTTCGGGCATGGCGGACTTGAAGAAGTCGTGCTGCTTCA
TGTGGTCGGGGTAGCGGGCGAAGCACTGCACGCCGTGGCTCA
