>Addgene plasmid #51790 | pExp_CAG:EBFP2 | addgene partial sequence | sequence record 125062 | C-ter-GFP 5'-CTCCTCGCCCTTGCTCAC-3'
AATGATGAGACAGCACAATAACCAGCACGTTGCCCAGGAGCTGTAGGAAAAAGAAGAAGGCATGAACATG
GTTAGCAGAGGCTCTAGAGCCGCCGGTCACACGCCAGAAGCCGAACCCCGCCCTGCCCCGTCCCCCCCGA
AGGCAGCCGTCCCCCCGCGGACAGCCCCGAGGCTGGAGAGGGAGAAGGGGACGGCGGCGCGGCGACGCAC
GAAGGCCCTCCCCGCCCATTTCCTTCCTGCCGGCGCCGCACCGCTTCGCCCCGCGCCCGCTA
