>Addgene plasmid #51790 | pExp_CAG:EBFP2 | addgene partial sequence | sequence record 127855 | pExpUAS-F 5'-CCGTATCGATGTCGACGTTA-3'
TTTCTCGAGTTAATTAAATGTGCTGCAAGGCGATTAAGTTGGGTAACGCCAGGGTTTTCCCAGTCACGAC
GTTGTAAAACGACGGCCAGTGAATTGTAATACGACTCACTATAGGGCGAATTGGAGCTAGGCCTACGTAG
CGCGCGAGCTCCACCGCGGTGGACTAGTTATTAATAGTAATCAATTACGGGGTCATTAGTTCATAGCCCA
TATATGGAGTTCCGCGTTACATAACTTACGGTAAATGGCCCGCCTGGCTGACCGCCCAACGACCCCCGCC
CATTGAC
